>Addgene plasmid #138373 | pCAGGS-4493NES | addgene full sequence | sequence record 370138 | Addgene NGS Result
GGTCGATCGACATTGATTATTGACTAGTTATTAATAGTAATCAATTACGGGGTCATTAGTTCATAGCCCA
TATATGGAGTTCCGCGTTACATAACTTACGGTAAATGGCCCGCCTGGCTGACCGCCCAACGACCCCCGCC
CATTGACGTCAATAATGACGTATGTTCCCATAGTAACGCCAATAGGGACTTTCCATTGACGTCAATGGGT
GGAGTATTTACGGTAAACTGCCCACTTGGCAGTACATCAAGTGTATCATATGCCAAGTACGCCCCCTATT
GACGTCAATGACGGTAAATGGCCCGCCTGGCATTATGCCCAGTACATGACCTTATGGGACTTTCCTACTT
GGCAGTACATCTACGTATTAGTCATCGCTATTACCATGGTCGAGGTGAGCCCCACGTTCTGCTTCACTCT
CCCCATCTCCCCCCCCTCCCCACCCCCAATTTTGTATTTATTTATTTTTTAATTATTTTGTGCAGCGATG
GGGGCGGGGGGGGGGGGGGGGCGCGCCRGGGGGGGGGGGGGGGGGGGGGGGGGGGGGGGGGGSGRGGCGG
RGAGGTGCGGCGGCAGCCAATCAGAGCGGCGCGCTCCGAAAGTTTCCTTTTATGGCGAGGCGGCGGCGGC
GGCGGCCCTATAAAAAGCGAAGCGCGCGGCGGGCGGGAGTCGCTGCGCGCTGCCTTCGCCCCGTGCCCCG
CTCCGCCGCCGCCTCGCGCCGCCCGCCCCGGCTCTGACTGACCGCGTTACTCCCACAGGTGAGCGGGCGG
GACGGCCCTTCTCCTCCGGGCTGTAATTAGCGCTTGGTTTAATGACGGCTTGTTTCTTTTCTGTGGCTGC
GTGAAAGCCTTGAGGGGCTCCGGGAGGGCCCTTTGTGCGGGGGGAGCGGCTCGGGGGGTGCGTGCGTGTG
TGTGTGCGTGGGGAGCGCCGCGTGCGGCTCCGCGCTGCCCGGCGGCTGTGAGCGCTGCGGGCGCGGCGCG
GGGCTTTGTGCGCTCCGCAGTGTGCGCGAGGGGAGCGCGGCCGGGGGCGGTGCCCCGCGGTGCGGGGGGG
GCTGCGAGGGGAACAAAGGCTGCGTGCGGGGTGTGTGCGTGGGGGGGTGAGCAGGGGGTGTGGGCGCGTC
GGTCGGGCTGCAACCCCCCCTGCACCCCCCTCCCCGAGTTGCTGAGCACGGCCCGGCTTCGGGTGCGGGG
CTCCGTACGGGGCGTGGCGCGGGGCTCGCCGTGCCGGGCGGGGGGTGGCGGCAGGTGGGGGTGCCGGGCG
GGGCGGGGCCGCCTCGGGCCGGGGRGGGCTCGGGGGAGGGGCGCGGCGGCCCCCGGAGCGCCGGCGGCTG
TCGAGGCGCGGCGAGCCGCAGCCATTGCCTTTTATGGTAATCGTGCGAGAGGGCGCAGGGACTTCCTTTG
TCCCAAATCTGTGCGGAGCCGAAATCTGGGAGGCGCCGCCGCACCCCCTCTAGCGGGCGCGGGGCGAAGC
GGTGCGGCGCCGGCAGGAAGGAAATGGGCGGGGAGGGCCTTCGTGCGTCGCCGCGCCGCCGTCCCCTTCT
CCCTCTCCAGCCTCGGGGCTGTCCGCGGGGGGACGGCTGCCTTCGGGGGGGACGGGGCAGGGCGGGGTTC
GGCTTCTGGCGTGTGACCGGCGGCTCTAGCTAGAGCCTCTGCTAACCATGTTCATGCCTTCTTCTTTTTC
CTACAGCTCCTGGGCAACGTGCTGGTTATTGTGCTGTCTCATCATTTTGGCAAGAATTCGCCGCCACCAT
GGTGAGCGAGCTGATTAAGGAGAACATGCACATGAAGCTGTACATGGAGGGCACCGTGAACAACCACCAC
TTCAAGTGCACATCCGAGGGCGAAGGCAAGCCCTACGAGGGCACCCAGACCATGAGAATCAAGGCGGTCG
AGGGCGGCCCTCTCCCCTTCGCCTTCGACATCCTGGCTACCAGCTTCATGTACGGCAGCAAAACCTTCAT
CAACCACACCCAGGGCATCCCCGACTTCTTTAAGCAGTCCTTCCCCGAGGGCTTCACATGGGAGAGAGTC
ACCACATACGAAGACGGGGGCGTGCTGACCGCTACCCAGGACACCAGCCTCCAGGACGGCTGCCTCATCT
ACAACGTCAAGATCAGAGGGGTGAACTTCCCATCCAACGGCCCTGTGATGCAGAAGAAAACACTCGGCTG
GGAGGCCTCCACCGAGACCCTGTACCCCGCTGACGGCGGCCTGGAAGGCAGAGCCGACATGGCCCTGAAG
CTCGTGGGCGGGGGCCACCTGATCTGCAACTTGAAGACCACATACAGATCCAAGAAACCCGCTAAGAACC
TCAAGATGCCCGGCGTCTACTATGTGGACAGAAGACTGGAAAGAATCAAGGAGGCCGACAAAGAGACCTA
CGTCGAGCAGCACGAGGTGGCTGTGGCCAGATACTGCGACCTCCCTAGCAAACTGGGGCACAGACTCGAG
AAGTTTTCTCAAGAACAGATCGGCGAAAACATTGTGTGCAGGGTCATTTGTACCACGGGTCAAATTCCCA
TCCGAGATTTGTCAGCTGATATTTCACAAGTGCTTAAGGAAAAACGATCCATAAAGAAAGTTTGGACATT
TGGTAGAAACCCAGCCTGTGACTATCATTTAGGAAACATTTCAAGACTGTCAAATAAGCATTTCCAAATA
CTACTAGGAGAAGACGGTAACCTTTTATTGAATGACATTTCCACTAATGGGACCTGGTTAAATGGGCAAA
AAGTCGAGAAGAACAGCAATCAGTTACTGTCCCAAGGTGATGAAATAACCGTTGGTGTAGGCGTGGAATC
AGATATTTTATCTCTGGTCATTTTCATAAACGACAAATTTAAGCAGTGCCTGGAGCAGAACAAAGTTGAT
CGCGGTACCAGTGCTGGTGGTAGTGCTGGTGGTAGTGCTGGTGGTAGTGCTGGTGGTAGTGCTGGTGGTT
CCGGCAGTGCTGGTGGTAGTGCTGGTGGTAGTACCAGTGCTGGTGGTAGTGCTGGTGGTAGTGCTGGTGG
TAGTGCTGGTGGTAGTGCTGGTGGTTCCGGCAGTGCTGGTGGTAGTGCTGGTGGTAGTACCAGTGCTGGT
GGTAGTGCTGGTGGTAGTGCTGGTGGTAGTGCTGGTGGTAGTGCTGGTGGTTCCGGCAGTGCTGGTGGTA
GTGCTGGTGGTAGTACCAGTGCTGGTGGTAGTGCTGGTGGTAGTGCTGGTGGTAGTGCTGGTGGTAGTGC
TGGTGGTTCCGGCAGTGCTGGTGGTAGTGCTGGTGGTAGTACCAGTGCTGGTGGTAGTGCTGGTGGTAGT
GCTGGTGGTAGTGCTGGTGGTAGTGCTGGTGGTTCCGGCAGTGCTGGTGGTAGTGCTGGTGGTAGTACCA
GTGCTGGTGGTAGTGCTGGTGGTAGTGCTGGTGGTAGTGCTGGTGGTAGTACCAGTGCTGGTGGTAGTGC
TGGTGGTAGTGCTGGTGGTAGTGCTGGTGGTAGTGCTGGTGGTTCCGGCAGTGCTGGTGGTAGTGCTGGT
GGTAGTACCAGTGCTGGTGGTAGTGCTGGTGGTAGTGCTGGTGGTAGTGCTGGTGGTTCCGGCAGTGCTG
GTGGTAGTGCTGGTGGTAGTACCAGTGCTGGTGGTAGTGCTGGTGGTAGTGCTGGTGGTAGTGCTGGTGG
TAGTGCTGGTGGTTCCGGAATGGTGAGTGTGATTAAACCAGAGATGAAGATGAGGTACTACATGGACGGC
TCCGTCAATGGGCATGAGTTCACAATTGAAGGTGAAGGCACAGGCAGACCTTACGAGGGACATCAAGAGA
TGACACTACGCGTCACAATGGCCGAGGGCGGGCCAATGCCTTTCGCGTTTGACTTAGTGTCACACGTGTT
CTGTTACGGCCACAGAGTATTTACTAAATATCCAGAAGAGATACCAGACTATTTCAAACAAGCATTTCCT
GAAGGCCTGTCATGGGAAAGGTCGTTGGAGTTCGAAGATGGTGGGTCCGCTTCAGTCAGTGCGCATATAA
GCCTTAGAGGAAACACCTTCTACCACAAATCCAAATTTACTGGGGTTAACTTTCCTGCCGATGGTCCTAT
CATGCAAAACCAAAGTGTTGATTGGGAGCCATCAACCGAGAAAATTACTGCCAGCGACGGAGTTCTGAAG
GGTGATGTTACGATGTACCTAAAACTTGAAGGAGGCGGCAATCACAAATGCCAATTCAAGACTACTTACA
AGGCGGCAAAAGAGATTCTTGAAATGCCAGGAGACCATTACATCGGCCATCGCCTCGTCAGGAAAACCGA
AGGCAACATTACTGAGCAGGTAGAAGATGCAGTAGCTCATTCCGCGGCCGCATTGAGGCGCGCGACGCTG
GTTGACTCTAGACTGCAGCTGCCTCCTCTGGAACGCCTGACTCTGGATTAAGTCGACGGATCTTTTTCCC
TCTGCCAAAAATTATGGGGACATCATGAAGCCCCTTGAGCATCTGACTTCTGGCTAATAAAGGAAATTTA
TTTTCATTGCAATAGTGTGTTGGAATTTTTTGTGTCTCTCACTCGGAAGGACATATGGGAGGGCAAATCA
TTTAAAACATCAGAATGAGTATTTGGTTTAGAGTTTGGCAACATATGCCCATATGCTGGCTGCCATGAAC
AAAGGTTGGCTATAAAGAGGTCATCAGTATATGAAACAGCCCCCTGCTGTCCATTCCTTATTCCATAGAA
AAGCCTTGACTTGAGGTTAGATTTTTTTTATATTTTGTTTTGTGTTATTTTTTTCTTTAACATCCCTAAA
ATTTTCCTTACATGTTTTACTAGCCAGATTTTTCCTCCTCTCCTGACTACTCCCAGTCATAGCTGTCCCT
CTTCTCTTATGGAGATCCCTCGACCTGCAGCCCAAGCTTGGCGTAATCATGGTCATAGCTGTTTCCTGTG
TGAAATTGTTATCCGCTCACAATTCCACACAACATACGAGCCGGAAGCATAAAGTGTAAAGCCTGGGGTG
CCTAATGAGTGAGCTAACTCACATTAATTGCGTTGCGCTCACTGCCCGCTTTCCAGTCGGGAAACCTGTC
GTGCCAGCGGATCCGCATCTCAATTAGTCAGCAACCATAGTCCCGCCCCTAACTCCGCCCATCCCGCCCC
TAACTCCGCCCAGTTCCGCCCATTCTCCGCCCCATGGCTGACTAATTTTTTTTATTTATGCAGAGGCCGA
GGCCGCCTCGGCCTCTGAGCTATTCCAGAAGTAGTGAGGAGGCTTTTTTGGAGGCCTAGGCTTTTGCAAA
AAGCTAACTTGTTTATTGCAGCTTATAATGGTTACAAATAAAGCAATAGCATCACAAATTTCACAAATAA
AGCATTTTTTTCACTGCATTCTAGTTGTGGTTTGTCCAAACTCATCAATGTATCTTATCATGTCTGGATC
CGCTGCATTAATGAATCGGCCAACGCGCGGGGAGAGGCGGTTTGCGTATTGGGCGCTCTTCCGCTTCCTC
GCTCACTGACTCGCTGCGCTCGGTCGTTCGGCTGCGGCGAGCGGTATCAGCTCACTCAAAGGCGGTAATA
CGGTTATCCACAGAATCAGGGGATAACGCAGGAAAGAACATGTGAGCAAAAGGCCAGCAAAAGGCCAGGA
ACCGTAAAAAGGCCGCGTTGCTGGCGTTTTTCCATAGGCTCCGCCCCCCTGACGAGCATCACAAAAATCG
ACGCTCAAGTCAGAGGTGGCGAAACCCGACAGGACTATAAAGATACCAGGCGTTTCCCCCTGGAAGCTCC
CTCGTGCGCTCTCCTGTTCCGACCCTGCCGCTTACCGGATACCTGTCCGCCTTTCTCCCTTCGGGAAGCG
TGGCGCTTTCTCATAGCTCACGCTGTAGGTATCTCAGTTCGGTGTAGGTCGTTCGCTCCAAGCTGGGCTG
TGTGCACGAACCCCCCGTTCAGCCCGACCGCTGCGCCTTATCCGGTAACTATCGTCTTGAGTCCAACCCG
GTAAGACACGACTTATCGCCACTGGCAGCAGCCACTGGTAACAGGATTAGCAGAGCGAGGTATGTAGGCG
GTGCTACAGAGTTCTTGAAGTGGTGGCCTAACTACGGCTACACTAGAAGAACAGTATTTGGTATCTGCGC
TCTGCTGAAGCCAGTTACCTTCGGAAAAAGAGTTGGTAGCTCTTGATCCGGCAAACAAACCACCGCTGGT
AGCGGTGGTTTTTTTGTTTGCAAGCAGCAGATTACGCGCAGAAAAAAAGGATCTCAAGAAGATCCTTTGA
TCTTTTCTACGGGGTCTGACGCTCAGTGGAACGAAAACTCACGTTAAGGGATTTTGGTCATGAGATTATC
AAAAAGGATCTTCACCTAGATCCTTTTAAATTAAAAATGAAGTTTTAAATCAATCTAAAGTATATATGAG
TAAACTTGGTCTGACAGTTACCAATGCTTAATCAGTGAGGCACCTATCTCAGCGATCTGTCTATTTCGTT
CATCCATAGTTGCCTGACTCCCCGTCGTGTAGATAACTACGATACGGGAGGGCTTACCATCTGGCCCCAG
TGCTGCAATGATACCGCGAGACCCACGCTCACCGGCTCCAGATTTATCAGCAATAAACCAGCCAGCCGGA
AGGGCCGAGCGCAGAAGTGGTCCTGCAACTTTATCCGCCTCCATCCAGTCTATTAATTGTTGCCGGGAAG
CTAGAGTAAGTAGTTCGCCAGTTAATAGTTTGCGCAACGTTGTTGCCATTGCTACAGGCATCGTGGTGTC
ACGCTCGTCGTTTGGTATGGCTTCATTCAGCTCCGGTTCCCAACGATCAAGGCGAGTTACATGATCCCCC
ATGTTGTGCAAAAAAGCGGTTAGCTCCTTCGGTCCTCCGATCGTTGTCAGAAGTAAGTTGGCCGCAGTGT
TATCACTCATGGTTATGGCAGCACTGCATAATTCTCTTACTGTCATGCCATCCGTAAGATGCTTTTCTGT
GACTGGTGAGTACTCAACCAAGTCATTCTGAGAATAGTGTATGCGGCGACCGAGTTGCTCTTGCCCGGCG
TCAATACGGGATAATACCGCGCCACATAGCAGAACTTTAAAAGTGCTCATCATTGGAAAACGTTCTTCGG
GGCGAAAACTCTCAAGGATCTTACCGCTGTTGAGATCCAGTTCGATGTAACCCACTCGTGCACCCAACTG
ATCTTCAGCATCTTTTACTTTCACCAGCGTTTCTGGGTGAGCAAAAACAGGAAGGCAAAATGCCGCAAAA
AAGGGAATAAGGGCGACACGGAAATGTTGAATACTCATACTCTTCCTTTTTCAATATTATTGAAGCATTT
ATCAGGGTTATTGTCTCATGAGCGGATACATATTTGAATGTATTTAGAAAAATAAACAAATAGGGGTTCC
GCGCACATTTCCCCGAAAAGTGCCACCTG
Features (pLannotate 1.2.2; 17 found; start..end, strand, type, name):
      9..388     +  enhancer       CMV enhancer: human cytomegalovirus immediate early enhancer
    666..1686    +  intron         chimeric intron: chimera between introns from chicken β-actin and rabbit β-globin
   1749..2444    +  CDS            mKate2: mKate2 is a basic (constitutively fluorescent) red fluorescent protein published in 2009, derived from Entacmaea quadricolor. It is reported to be a rapidly-maturing monomer with moderate acid sensitivity.
   2445..2873    +  CDS            RAD53 (fragment): RAD53_YEAST - Also known as MEC2, SAD1, SPK1. Experimental evidence at protein level: Swiss-Prot protein existence level 1. Controls S-phase checkpoint as well as G1 and G2 DNA damage checkpoints. Phosphorylates proteins on serine, threonine, and tyrosine. Prevents entry into anaphase and mitotic exit after DNA damage via regulation of the Polo kinase CDC5. Seems to be involved in the phosphorylation of RPH1. From Saccharomyces cerevisiae (strain ATCC 204508 / S288c) (Baker's yeast).
   3660..4313    +  CDS            mKO&kappa;: mKO&kappa; is a basic (constitutively fluorescent) orange fluorescent protein published in 2008, derived from Verrillofungia concinna. It has low acid sensitivity.
   4466..4521    +  polyA_signal   β-globin poly(A) signal: rabbit β-globin polyadenylation signal (Gil and Proudfoot, 1987)
   4906..4922    -  protein_bind   lac operator: The lac repressor binds to the lac operator to inhibit transcription in E. coli. This inhibition can be relieved by adding lactose or isopropyl-β-D-thiogalactopyranoside (IPTG). lac repressor encoded by lacI
   4930..4960    -  promoter       lac promoter: promoter for the E. coli lac operon
   4975..4996    -  protein_bind   CAP binding site: CAP binding activates transcription in the presence of cAMP. E. coli catabolite activator protein
   5009..5048    -  CDS            lacI (fragment): lac repressor; lacI; The lac repressor binds to the lac operator to inhibit transcription in E. coli. This inhibition can be relieved by adding lactose or isopropyl-β-D-thiogalactopyranoside (IPTG).
   5055..5077    +  promoter       SV40 promoter (fragment): SV40 enhancer and early promoter
   5101..5236    +  rep_origin     SV40 ori: SV40 origin of replication
   5256..5390    +  polyA_signal   SV40 poly(A) signal: SV40 polyadenylation signal
   5392..5446    -  CDS            lacI (fragment): lac repressor; lacI; The lac repressor binds to the lac operator to inhibit transcription in E. coli. This inhibition can be relieved by adding lactose or isopropyl-β-D-thiogalactopyranoside (IPTG).
   5629..6217    -  rep_origin     ori: high-copy-number ColE1/pMB1/pBR322/pUC origin of replication
   6388..7248    -  CDS            AmpR: β-lactamase; bla; confers resistance to ampicillin, carbenicillin, and related antibiotics
   7249..7353    -  promoter       AmpR promoter: bla
