[The description below was written by a language model from this plasmid's Addgene catalogue record and pLannotate feature annotations shown in this document.]
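Description:
pCAGGS-4493NES is a mammalian expression plasmid built on the pCAGGS backbone that encodes Booster-PKA, a red-shifted, genetically encoded FRET biosensor for monitoring protein kinase A activity. It is propagated in E. coli through a high-copy ColE1/pUC-type origin and selected with ampicillin via the β-lactamase gene and its own promoter. The backbone also carries remnants of the lac promoter/operator region, an SV40 origin of replication that can support episomal amplification in cells expressing large T antigen, and an SV40 polyadenylation signal. No mammalian selection marker is annotated. The catalogue lists a total size of 7,327 bp, slightly shorter than the 7,379 nt sequenced record used for annotation.

Expression is driven by the CAG promoter, seen in the feature table as the CMV immediate-early enhancer followed by the chimeric chicken β-actin/rabbit β-globin intron, and terminated by the rabbit β-globin poly(A) signal. The single open reading frame begins with the red fluorescent protein mKate2, fused directly to a fragment of S. cerevisiae RAD53, and ends with the orange fluorescent protein mKOκ. An unannotated stretch of roughly 800 bp lies between the RAD53 fragment and mKOκ. In sensors of this design, such a region would be expected to hold a flexible linker and the kinase substrate sequence, with the RAD53 fragment acting as the phosphopeptide-binding domain, but the record does not say so. The "NES" in the name suggests a nuclear export signal, which is also not annotated.

PKA activity is read out as a change in FRET between mKOκ and mKate2. According to the associated publication title, this orange/red pair makes the sensor compatible with CFP/YFP-based FRET biosensors and blue-light-responsive optogenetic tools.
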