Addgene plasmid #138373: pCAGGS-4493NES
Purpose: Booster-PKA, a Red-Shifted Genetically Encoded FRET Biosensor for monitoring PKA activity.
Depositing lab: Michiyuki Matsuda. Depositing organization: Kyoto University, Graduate School of Biostudies. Publication: Booster, a Red-Shifted Genetically Encoded Forster Resonance Energy Transfer (FRET) Biosensor Compatible with Cyan Fluorescent Protein/Yellow Fluorescent Protein-Based FRET Biosensors and Blue Light-Responsive Optogenetic Tools. Watabe T, Terai K, Sumiyama K, Matsuda M. ACS Sens. 2020 Feb 26. doi: 10.1021/acssensors.9b01941. PubMed 32101394.
Backbone
  Vector backbone: pCAGGS
  Backbone size w/o insert (bp): 4700
  Total vector size (bp): 7327
  Vector type: Mammalian Expression
Growth in bacteria
  Bacterial resistance: Ampicillin, 100 μg/mL
  Growth temperature: 37°C
  Growth strain: DH5alpha
  Copy number: Unknown
Gene/Insert
  Gene/Insert name: Booster-PKA
  Species: S. cerevisiae (budding yeast), Synthetic
  Insert size (bp): 2600
  Promoter: CAG
  Cloning method: Gateway Cloning
  Sequencing primers: 5′ pCAGGS-5
Terms and licenses: Academic/Nonprofit Terms; Industry Terms: Not Available to Industry
Depositor comments: Sequences are based on next-generation sequencing (NGS) results where indicated (Addgene NGS Result), or assembled from reference sequences and/or Sanger results (Addgene Assembled Sequence). Sequence provided by depositing laboratory may be theoretical/predicted or based on Sanger/NGS sequencing results. Discrepancies between sequencing results obtained by Addgene and the original sequence provided by the depositor may be present.
How to cite: pCAGGS-4493NES was a gift from Michiyuki Matsuda (Addgene plasmid # 138373 ; http://n2t.net/addgene:138373 ; RRID:Addgene_138373)
