>Addgene plasmid #138373 | pCAGGS-4493NES | addgene partial sequence | sequence record 368341 | mKO2-R 5'-CCTGTGCCTTCACCTTCAAT-3'
NNNNNNNNNNNNNNNNNGGNNCCGTCCNTGTAGTACCTCATCTTCATCTCTGGTTTAATCACACTCACCA
TTCCGGAACCACCAGCACTACCACCAGCACTACCACCAGCACTACCACCAGCACTACCACCAGCACTGGT
ACTACCACCAGCACTACCACCAGCACTGCCGGAACCACCAGCACTACCACCAGCACTACCACCAGCACTA
CCACCAGCACTGGTACTACCACCAGCACTACCACCAGCACTGCCGGAACCACCAGCACTACCACCAGCAC
TACCACCAGCACTACCACCAGCACTACCACCAGCACTGGTACTACCACCAGCACTACCACCAGCACTACC
ACCAGCACTACCACCAGCACTGGTACTACCACCAGCACTACCACCAGCACTGCCGGAACCACCAGCACTA
CCACCAGCACTACCACCAGCACTACCACCAGCACTACCACCAGCACTGGTACTACCACCAGCACTACCAC
CAGCACTGCCGGAACCACCAGCACTACCACCAGCACTACCACCAGCACTACCACCAGCACTACCACCAGC
ACTGGTACTACCACCAGCACTACCACCAGCACTGCCGGAACCACCAGCACTACCACCAGCACTACCACCA
GCACTACCACCAGCACTACCACCAGCACTGGTACTACCACCAGCACTACCACCAGCACTGCCGGAACCAC
CAGCACTACCACCAGCACTACCACCAGCACTACCACCAGCACTACCACCAGCACTGGTACTACCACCAGC
ACTACCACCAGCACTGCCGGAACCACCAGCACTACCACCAGCACTACCACCAGCACTACCACCAGCACTA
CCACCAGCACTGGTACCGCGATCAACTTTGTTCTGCTCNAGGCACTGCTTAAATTTGTCGTTTATGAAAA
TGACCNGAGATAAAATATCTGATTCCACGCCTACACCAACGGNNATTTCATCACNTTGGGACAGTAACTG
ANTGCTGNTCTTCTCGACTTTTTGCCCANTTAACCAGNNNCNAN
